Addgene plasmid #77923: MAPK14 gRNA (BRDN0001145809)
Purpose: 3rd generation lentiviral gRNA plasmid targeting human MAPK14
Depositing lab: John Doench & David Root. Depositing organization: Broad Institute. Publication: Optimized sgRNA design to maximize activity and minimize off-target effects of CRISPR-Cas9. Doench JG, Fusi N, Sullender M, Hegde M, Vaimberg EW, Donovan KF, Smith I, Tothova Z, Wilen C, Orchard R, Virgin HW, Listgarten J, Root DE. Nat Biotechnol. 2016 Jan 18. doi: 10.1038/nbt.3437. PubMed 26780180.
Backbone
  Vector backbone: lentiGuide-Puro
  Backbone manufacturer: Zhang Lab (Addgene plasmid # 52963)
  Vector type: Mammalian Expression, Lentiviral, CRISPR
  Selectable markers: Puromycin
Growth in bacteria
  Bacterial resistance: Ampicillin, 100 μg/mL
  Growth temperature: 37°C
  Growth strain: DH5alpha
  Copy number: High Copy
Gene/Insert
  Gene/Insert name: MAPK14 (alt names: MAPK14; NM_001315.2)
  gRNA/shRNA sequence: CACAAAAACGGGGTTACGTG
  Species: H. sapiens (human)
  Entrez Gene: MAPK14 (a.k.a. CSBP, CSBP1, CSBP2, CSPB1, EXIP, Mxi2, PRKM14, PRKM15, RK, SAPK2A, p38, p38ALPHA)
  Promoter: hU6
  Cloning method: Unknown
  Sequencing primers: 5′ U6-F; 3′ pS2-R
Terms and licenses: Academic/Nonprofit Terms; Industry Terms: Not Available to Industry
Depositor comments: The gRNA was designed to target the following Genbank reference sequence(s): NM_001315.2,NM_139012.2,NM_139013.2,NM_139014.2. Note that this plasmid does NOT contain Cas9. It should be used in conjunction with lentiCas9-Blast (Addgene #52962) or otherwise with cell lines already expressing Cas9. Browse the full kinome gRNA library at http://www.addgene.org/pooled-library/broadgpp-human-kinome/ or visit http://www.broadinstitute.org/rnai/public/ for detailed protocols and information.
How to cite: MAPK14 gRNA (BRDN0001145809) was a gift from John Doench & David Root (Addgene plasmid # 77923 ; http://n2t.net/addgene:77923 ; RRID:Addgene_77923)
