[The description below was written by a language model from this plasmid's Addgene catalogue record and pLannotate feature annotations shown in this document.]
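Description:
MAPK14 gRNA (BRDN0001145809) is a third-generation lentiviral guide RNA plasmid built on the lentiGuide-Puro backbone, carrying a single sgRNA directed against human MAPK14 (p38α). It was designed against several MAPK14 transcript variants and belongs to a human kinome gRNA collection. In bacteria the roughly 8.3 kb plasmid is maintained by a high-copy ColE1/pUC-type origin and selected through the AmpR β-lactamase gene. An f1 origin and remnants of a lac/lacZα cloning region with T7 and T3 promoters are also annotated in the backbone.

The viral transfer cassette begins with an RSV promoter fused to a truncated HIV-1 5' LTR, which makes genomic RNA production Tat-independent. This is followed by the Ψ packaging signal with a partial gag fragment, and by the Rev response element for Rev-dependent nuclear export. Downstream, a human U6 RNA polymerase III promoter drives the MAPK14 spacer joined to the Streptococcus pyogenes gRNA scaffold, and a cPPT/CTS element aids nuclear import of the viral DNA. A second transcription unit uses the EF-1α core promoter with its intron A to express puromycin N-acetyltransferase, allowing puromycin selection of transduced mammalian cells, and a WPRE enhances transcript expression. The cassette ends in a ΔU3 self-inactivating 3' LTR, followed by an SV40 polyadenylation signal and SV40 origin.

The plasmid does not encode Cas9, so it must be used with a separate Cas9 vector or in cells that already express Cas9. Its typical use is CRISPR knockout of MAPK14 in human cells after lentiviral packaging and transduction.
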