Features (pLannotate 1.2.2; 29 found; start..end, strand, type, name):
     14..80      +  CDS            small t antigen (fragment): SV40 (simian virus 40) small t antigen
    106..317     +  promoter       EF-1α core promoter: core promoter for human elongation factor EF-1α
    318..1256    +  intron         EF-1α intron A: intron upstream of the start codon of human EF-1α
   1278..1877    +  CDS            PuroR (fragment): puromycin N-acetyltransferase; pac from Streptomyces; confers resistance to puromycin
   1893..2481    +  misc_feature   WPRE: woodchuck hepatitis virus posttranscriptional regulatory element
   2532..2551    +  misc_feature   cPPT/CTS (fragment): central polypurine tract and central termination sequence of HIV-1
   2553..2786    +  LTR            3' LTR (ΔU3): self-inactivating 3' long terminal repeat (LTR) from HIV-1
   2864..2985    +  polyA_signal   SV40 poly(A) signal: SV40 polyadenylation signal
   3025..3160    +  rep_origin     SV40 ori: SV40 origin of replication
   3181..3199    -  promoter       T7 promoter: promoter for bacteriophage T7 RNA polymerase
   3207..3362    +  CDS            lacZα (fragment): LacZα fragment of β-galactosidase; lacZ fragment
   3367..3795    +  rep_origin     f1 ori (sequence partly withheld): f1 bacteriophage origin of replication; arrow indicates direction of (+) strand synthesis
   3848..3952    +  promoter       AmpR promoter: bla
   3953..4813    +  CDS            AmpR: β-lactamase; bla; confers resistance to ampicillin, carbenicillin, and related antibiotics
   4984..5572    +  rep_origin     ori: high-copy-number ColE1/pMB1/pBR322/pUC origin of replication
   5755..5847    +  CDS            lacI (fragment): lac repressor; lacI; The lac repressor binds to the lac operator to inhibit transcription in E. coli. This inhibition can be relieved by adding lactose or isopropyl-β-D-thiogalactopyranoside (IPTG).
   5860..5881    +  protein_bind   CAP binding site: CAP binding activates transcription in the presence of cAMP. E. coli catabolite activator protein
   5896..5926    +  promoter       lac promoter: promoter for the E. coli lac operon
   5934..5950    +  protein_bind   lac operator: The lac repressor binds to the lac operator to inhibit transcription in E. coli. This inhibition can be relieved by adding lactose or isopropyl-β-D-thiogalactopyranoside (IPTG). lac repressor encoded by lacI
   5995..6013    +  promoter       T3 promoter: promoter for bacteriophage T3 RNA polymerase
   6041..6267    +  promoter       RSV promoter: Rous sarcoma virus enhancer/promoter
   6268..6448    +  LTR            5' LTR (truncated): truncated 5' long terminal repeat (LTR) from HIV-1
   6495..6620    +  misc_feature   HIV-1 Ψ: packaging signal of human immunodeficiency virus type 1
   6604..6967    +  CDS            HIV-1 gag (fragment): gag protein from human immunodeficiency virus 1; gag
   7113..7346    +  misc_feature   RRE: The Rev response element (RRE) of HIV-1 allows for Rev-dependent mRNA export from the nucleus to the cytoplasm.
   7723..7749    +  CDS            Rev (fragment): human immunodeficiency virus 1 (HIV-1) Rev protein; rev; enhances nuclear export of unspliced and incompletely spliced viral mRNAs
   7753..7993    +  promoter       U6 promoter: RNA polymerase III promoter for human U6 snRNA
   8023..8098    +  misc_RNA       gRNA scaffold: guide RNA scaffold for the Streptococcus pyogenes CRISPR/Cas9 system
   8154..8271    +  misc_feature   cPPT/CTS: central polypurine tract and central termination sequence of HIV-1
>Addgene plasmid #77923 | MAPK14 gRNA (BRDN0001145809) | addgene full sequence | sequence record 188662 | Addgene Assembled Sequence
CCCGGGTGCAAAGATGGATAAAGTTTTAAACAGAGAGGAATCTTTGCAGCTAATGGACCTTCTAGGTCTT
GAAAGGAGTGGGAATTGGCTCCGGTGCCCGTCAGTGGGCAGAGCGCACATCGCCCACAGTCCCCGAGAAG
TTGGGGGGAGGGGTCGGCAATTGATCCGGTGCCTAGAGAAGGTGGCGCGGGGTAAACTGGGAAAGTGATG
TCGTGTACTGGCTCCGCCTTTTTCCCGAGGGTGGGGGAGAACCGTATATAAGTGCAGTAGTCGCCGTGAA
CGTTCTTTTTCGCAACGGGTTTGCCGCCAGAACACAGGTAAGTGCCGTGTGTGGTTCCCGCGGGCCTGGC
CTCTTTACGGGTTATGGCCCTTGCGTGCCTTGAATTACTTCCACCTGGCTGCAGTACGTGATTCTTGATC
CCGAGCTTCGGGTTGGAAGTGGGTGGGAGAGTTCGAGGCCTTGCGCTTAAGGAGCCCCTTCGCCTCGTGC
TTGAGTTGAGGCCTGGCCTGGGCGCTGGGGCCGCCGCGTGCGAATCTGGTGGCACCTTCGCGCCTGTCTC
GCTGCTTTCGATAAGTCTCTAGCCATTTAAAATTTTTGATGACCTGCTGCGACGCTTTTTTTCTGGCAAG
ATAGTCTTGTAAATGCGGGCCAAGATCTGCACACTGGTATTTCGGTTTTTGGGGCCGCGGGCGGCGACGG
GGCCCGTGCGTCCCAGCGCACATGTTCGGCGAGGCGGGGCCTGCGAGCGCGGCCACCGAGAATCGGACGG
GGGTAGTCTCAAGCTGGCCGGCCTGCTCTGGTGCCTGGCCTCGCGCCGCCGTGTATCGCCCCGCCCTGGG
CGGCAAGGCTGGCCCGGTCGGCACCAGTTGCGTGAGCGGAAAGATGGCCGCTTCCCGGCCCTGCTGCAGG
GAGCTCAAAATGGAGGACGCGGCGCTCGGGAGAGCGGGCGGGTGAGTCACCCACACAAAGGAAAAGGGCC
TTTCCGTCCTCAGCCGTCGCTTCATGTGACTCCACGGAGTACCGGGCGCCGTCCAGGCACCTCGATTAGT
TCTCGAGCTTTTGGAGTACGTCGTCTTTAGGTTGGGGGGAGGGGTTTTATGCGATGGAGTTTCCCCACAC
TGAGTGGGTGGAGACTGAAGTTAGGCCAGCTTGGCACTTGATGTAATTCTCCTTGGAATTTGCCCTTTTT
GAGTTTGGATCTTGGTTCATTCTCAAGCCTCAGACAGTGGTTCAAAGTTTTTTTCTTCCATTTCAGGTGT
CGTGACGTACGGCCACCATGACCGAGTACAAGCCCACGGTGCGCCTCGCCACCCGCGACGACGTCCCCAG
GGCCGTACGCACCCTCGCCGCCGCGTTCGCCGACTACCCCGCCACGCGCCACACCGTCGATCCGGACCGC
CACATCGAGCGGGTCACCGAGCTGCAAGAACTCTTCCTCACGCGCGTCGGGCTCGACATCGGCAAGGTGT
GGGTCGCGGACGACGGCGCCGCCGTGGCGGTCTGGACCACGCCGGAGAGCGTCGAAGCGGGGGCGGTGTT
CGCCGAGATCGGCCCGCGCATGGCCGAGTTGAGCGGTTCCCGGCTGGCCGCGCAGCAACAGATGGAAGGC
CTCCTGGCGCCGCACCGGCCCAAGGAGCCCGCGTGGTTCCTGGCCACCGTCGGAGTCTCGCCCGACCACC
AGGGCAAGGGTCTGGGCAGCGCCGTCGTGCTCCCCGGAGTGGAGGCGGCCGAGCGCGCCGGGGTGCCCGC
CTTCCTGGAGACCTCCGCGCCCCGCAACCTCCCCTTCTACGAGCGGCTCGGCTTCACCGTCACCGCCGAC
GTCGAGGTGCCCGAAGGACCGCGCACCTGGTGCATGACCCGCAAGCCCGGTGCCTGAACGCGTTAAGTCG
ACAATCAACCTCTGGATTACAAAATTTGTGAAAGATTGACTGGTATTCTTAACTATGTTGCTCCTTTTAC
GCTATGTGGATACGCTGCTTTAATGCCTTTGTATCATGCTATTGCTTCCCGTATGGCTTTCATTTTCTCC
TCCTTGTATAAATCCTGGTTGCTGTCTCTTTATGAGGAGTTGTGGCCCGTTGTCAGGCAACGTGGCGTGG
TGTGCACTGTGTTTGCTGACGCAACCCCCACTGGTTGGGGCATTGCCACCACCTGTCAGCTCCTTTCCGG
GACTTTCGCTTTCCCCCTCCCTATTGCCACGGCGGAACTCATCGCCGCCTGCCTTGCCCGCTGCTGGACA
GGGGCTCGGCTGTTGGGCACTGACAATTCCGTGGTGTTGTCGGGGAAATCATCGTCCTTTCCTTGGCTGC
TCGCCTGTGTTGCCACCTGGATTCTGCGCGGGACGTCCTTCTGCTACGTCCCTTCGGCCCTCAATCCAGC
GGACCTTCCTTCCCGCGGCCTGCTGCCGGCTCTGCGGCCTCTTCCGCGTCTTCGCCTTCGCCCTCAGACG
AGTCGGATCTCCCTTTGGGCCGCCTCCCCGCGTCGACTTTAAGACCAATGACTTACAAGGCAGCTGTAGA
TCTTAGCCACTTTTTAAAAGAAAAGGGGGGACTGGAAGGGCTAATTCACTCCCAACGAAGACAAGATCTG
CTTTTTGCTTGTACTGGGTCTCTCTGGTTAGACCAGATCTGAGCCTGGGAGCTCTCTGGCTAACTAGGGA
ACCCACTGCTTAAGCCTCAATAAAGCTTGCCTTGAGTGCTTCAAGTAGTGTGTGCCCGTCTGTTGTGTGA
CTCTGGTAACTAGAGATCCCTCAGACCCTTTTAGTCAGTGTGGAAAATCTCTAGCAGTACGTATAGTAGT
TCATGTCATCTTATTATTCAGTATTTATAACTTGCAAAGAAATGAATATCAGAGAGTGAGAGGAACTTGT
TTATTGCAGCTTATAATGGTTACAAATAAAGCAATAGCATCACAAATTTCACAAATAAAGCATTTTTTTC
ACTGCATTCTAGTTGTGGTTTGTCCAAACTCATCAATGTATCTTATCATGTCTGGCTCTAGCTATCCCGC
CCCTAACTCCGCCCATCCCGCCCCTAACTCCGCCCAGTTCCGCCCATTCTCCGCCCCATGGCTGACTAAT
TTTTTTTATTTATGCAGAGGCCGAGGCCGCCTCGGCCTCTGAGCTATTCCAGAAGTAGTGAGGAGGCTTT
TTTGGAGGCCTAGGGACGTACCCAATTCGCCCTATAGTGAGTCGTATTACGCGCGCTCACTGGCCGTCGT
TTTACAACGTCGTGACTGGGAAAACCCTGGCGTTACCCAACTTAATCGCCTTGCAGCACATCCCCCTTTC
GCCAGCTGGCGTAATAGCGAAGAGGCCCGCACCGATCGCCCTTCCCAACAGTTGCGCAGCCTGAATGGCG
AATGGG
[124 nt withheld, positions 3367-3490]
C
[91 nt withheld, positions 3492-3582]
A
[49 nt withheld, positions 3584-3632]
CCTTTGACGTTGGAGTCCACGTTCTTT
[37 nt withheld, positions 3660-3696]
ACCCTATCTCGGTCTATTCTTTTGATTTATAAGGGATTTTGCCGATTTCGGCCTATTGGTTAAAAAATGA
GCTGATTTAACAAAAATTTAACGCGAATTTTAACAAAATATTAACGCTTACAATTTAGGTGGCACTTTTC
GGGGAAATGTGCGCGGAACCCCTATTTGTTTATTTTTCTAAATACATTCAAATATGTATCCGCTCATGAG
ACAATAACCCTGATAAATGCTTCAATAATATTGAAAAAGGAAGAGTATGAGTATTCAACATTTCCGTGTC
GCCCTTATTCCCTTTTTTGCGGCATTTTGCCTTCCTGTTTTTGCTCACCCAGAAACGCTGGTGAAAGTAA
AAGATGCTGAAGATCAGTTGGGTGCACGAGTGGGTTACATCGAACTGGATCTCAACAGCGGTAAGATCCT
TGAGAGTTTTCGCCCCGAAGAACGTTTTCCAATGATGAGCACTTTTAAAGTTCTGCTATGTGGCGCGGTA
TTATCCCGTATTGACGCCGGGCAAGAGCAACTCGGTCGCCGCATACACTATTCTCAGAATGACTTGGTTG
AGTACTCACCAGTCACAGAAAAGCATCTTACGGATGGCATGACAGTAAGAGAATTATGCAGTGCTGCCAT
AACCATGAGTGATAACACTGCGGCCAACTTACTTCTGACAACGATCGGAGGACCGAAGGAGCTAACCGCT
TTTTTGCACAACATGGGGGATCATGTAACTCGCCTTGATCGTTGGGAACCGGAGCTGAATGAAGCCATAC
CAAACGACGAGCGTGACACCACGATGCCTGTAGCAATGGCAACAACGTTGCGCAAACTATTAACTGGCGA
ACTACTTACTCTAGCTTCCCGGCAACAATTAATAGACTGGATGGAGGCGGATAAAGTTGCAGGACCACTT
CTGCGCTCGGCCCTTCCGGCTGGCTGGTTTATTGCTGATAAATCTGGAGCCGGTGAGCGTGGGTCTCGCG
GTATCATTGCAGCACTGGGGCCAGATGGTAAGCCCTCCCGTATCGTAGTTATCTACACGACGGGGAGTCA
GGCAACTATGGATGAACGAAATAGACAGATCGCTGAGATAGGTGCCTCACTGATTAAGCATTGGTAACTG
TCAGACCAAGTTTACTCATATATACTTTAGATTGATTTAAAACTTCATTTTTAATTTAAAAGGATCTAGG
TGAAGATCCTTTTTGATAATCTCATGACCAAAATCCCTTAACGTGAGTTTTCGTTCCACTGAGCGTCAGA
CCCCGTAGAAAAGATCAAAGGATCTTCTTGAGATCCTTTTTTTCTGCGCGTAATCTGCTGCTTGCAAACA
AAAAAACCACCGCTACCAGCGGTGGTTTGTTTGCCGGATCAAGAGCTACCAACTCTTTTTCCGAAGGTAA
CTGGCTTCAGCAGAGCGCAGATACCAAATACTGTTCTTCTAGTGTAGCCGTAGTTAGGCCACCACTTCAA
GAACTCTGTAGCACCGCCTACATACCTCGCTCTGCTAATCCTGTTACCAGTGGCTGCTGCCAGTGGCGAT
AAGTCGTGTCTTACCGGGTTGGACTCAAGACGATAGTTACCGGATAAGGCGCAGCGGTCGGGCTGAACGG
GGGGTTCGTGCACACAGCCCAGCTTGGAGCGAACGACCTACACCGAACTGAGATACCTACAGCGTGAGCT
ATGAGAAAGCGCCACGCTTCCCGAAGGGAGAAAGGCGGACAGGTATCCGGTAAGCGGCAGGGTCGGAACA
GGAGAGCGCACGAGGGAGCTTCCAGGGGGAAACGCCTGGTATCTTTATAGTCCTGTCGGGTTTCGCCACC
TCTGACTTGAGCGTCGATTTTTGTGATGCTCGTCAGGGGGGCGGAGCCTATGGAAAAACGCCAGCAACGC
GGCCTTTTTACGGTTCCTGGCCTTTTGCTGGCCTTTTGCTCACATGTTCTTTCCTGCGTTATCCCCTGAT
TCTGTGGATAACCGTATTACCGCCTTTGAGTGAGCTGATACCGCTCGCCGCAGCCGAACGACCGAGCGCA
GCGAGTCAGTGAGCGAGGAAGCGGAAGAGCGCCCAATACGCAAACCGCCTCTCCCCGCGCGTTGGCCGAT
TCATTAATGCAGCTGGCACGACAGGTTTCCCGACTGGAAAGCGGGCAGTGAGCGCAACGCAATTAATGTG
AGTTAGCTCACTCATTAGGCACCCCAGGCTTTACACTTTATGCTTCCGGCTCGTATGTTGTGTGGAATTG
TGAGCGGATAACAATTTCACACAGGAAACAGCTATGACCATGATTACGCCAAGCGCGCAATTAACCCTCA
CTAAAGGGAACAAAAGCTGGAGCTGCAAGCTTAATGTAGTCTTATGCAATACTCTTGTAGTCTTGCAACA
TGGTAACGATGAGTTAGCAACATGCCTTACAAGGAGAGAAAAAGCACCGTGCATGCCGATTGGTGGAAGT
AAGGTGGTACGATCGTGCCTTATTAGGAAGGCAACAGACGGGTCTGACATGGATTGGACGAACCACTGAA
TTGCCGCATTGCAGAGATATTGTATTTAAGTGCCTAGCTCGATACATAAACGGGTCTCTCTGGTTAGACC
AGATCTGAGCCTGGGAGCTCTCTGGCTAACTAGGGAACCCACTGCTTAAGCCTCAATAAAGCTTGCCTTG
AGTGCTTCAAGTAGTGTGTGCCCGTCTGTTGTGTGACTCTGGTAACTAGAGATCCCTCAGACCCTTTTAG
TCAGTGTGGAAAATCTCTAGCAGTGGCGCCCGAACAGGGACTTGAAAGCGAAAGGGAAACCAGAGGAGCT
CTCTCGACGCAGGACTCGGCTTGCTGAAGCGCGCACGGCAAGAGGCGAGGGGCGGCGACTGGTGAGTACG
CCAAAAATTTTGACTAGCGGAGGCTAGAAGGAGAGAGATGGGTGCGAGAGCGTCAGTATTAAGCGGGGGA
GAATTAGATCGCGATGGGAAAAAATTCGGTTAAGGCCAGGGGGAAAGAAAAAATATAAATTAAAACATAT
AGTATGGGCAAGCAGGGAGCTAGAACGATTCGCAGTTAATCCTGGCCTGTTAGAAACATCAGAAGGCTGT
AGACAAATACTGGGACAGCTACAACCATCCCTTCAGACAGGATCAGAAGAACTTAGATCATTATATAATA
CAGTAGCAACCCTCTATTGTGTGCATCAAAGGATAGAGATAAAAGACACCAAGGAAGCTTTAGACAAGAT
AGAGGAAGAGCAAAACAAAAGTAAGACCACCGCACAGCAAGCGGCCGCTGATCTTCAGACCTGGAGGAGG
AGATATGAGGGACAATTGGAGAAGTGAATTATATAAATATAAAGTAGTAAAAATTGAACCATTAGGAGTA
GCACCCACCAAGGCAAAGAGAAGAGTGGTGCAGAGAGAAAAAAGAGCAGTGGGAATAGGAGCTTTGTTCC
TTGGGTTCTTGGGAGCAGCAGGAAGCACTATGGGCGCAGCGTCAATGACGCTGACGGTACAGGCCAGACA
ATTATTGTCTGGTATAGTGCAGCAGCAGAACAATTTGCTGAGGGCTATTGAGGCGCAACAGCATCTGTTG
CAACTCACAGTCTGGGGCATCAAGCAGCTCCAGGCAAGAATCCTGGCTGTGGAAAGATACCTAAAGGATC
AACAGCTCCTGGGGATTTGGGGTTGCTCTGGAAAACTCATTTGCACCACTGCTGTGCCTTGGAATGCTAG
TTGGAGTAATAAATCTCTGGAACAGATTTGGAATCACACGACCTGGATGGAGTGGGACAGAGAAATTAAC
AATTACACAAGCTTAATACACTCCTTAATTGAAGAATCGCAAAACCAGCAAGAAAAGAATGAACAAGAAT
TATTGGAATTAGATAAATGGGCAAGTTTGTGGAATTGGTTTAACATAACAAATTGGCTGTGGTATATAAA
ATTATTCATAATGATAGTAGGAGGCTTGGTAGGTTTAAGAATAGTTTTTGCTGTACTTTCTATAGTGAAT
AGAGTTAGGCAGGGATATTCACCATTATCGTTTCAGACCCACCTCCCAACCCCGAGGGGACCCAGAGAGG
GCCTATTTCCCATGATTCCTTCATATTTGCATATACGATACAAGGCTGTTAGAGAGATAATTAGAATTAA
TTTGACTGTAAACACAAAGATATTAGTACAAAATACGTGACGTAGAAAGTAATAATTTCTTGGGTAGTTT
GCAGTTTTAAAATTATGTTTTAAAATGGACTATCATATGCTTACCGTAACTTGAAAGTATTTCGATTTCT
TGGCTTTATATATCTTGTGGAAAGGACGAAACACCGCACAAAAACGGGGTTACGTGGTTTTAGAGCTAGA
AATAGCAAGTTAAAATAAGGCTAGTCCGTTATCAACTTGAAAAAGTGGCACCGAGTCGGTGCTTTTTTAA
GCTTGGCGTAACTAGATCTTGAGACAAATGGCAGTATTCATCCACAATTTTAAAAGAAAAGGGGGGATTG
GGGGGTACAGTGCAGGGGAAAGAATAGTAGACATAATAGCAACAGACATACAAACTAAAGAATTACAAAA
ACAAATTACAAAAATTCAAAATTTTCGGGTTTATTACAGGGACAGCAGAGATCCACTTTGGCGCCGGCTC
GAGGGGG
