>Addgene plasmid #77923 | MAPK14 gRNA (BRDN0001145809) | depositor partial sequence | sequence record 145383 | Target Sequence
CACAAAAACGGGGTTACGTG
