>Addgene plasmid #77923 | MAPK14 gRNA (BRDN0001145809) | addgene partial sequence | sequence record 188661 | hU6-F
TACGTGACGTAGAAAGTAATAATTTCTTGGGTAGTTTGCAGTTTTAAAATTATGTTTTAAAATGGACTAT
CATATGCTTACCGTAACTTGAAAGTATTTCGATTTCTTGGCTTTATATATCTTGTGGAAAGGACGAAACA
CCGCACAAAAACGGGGTTACGTGGTTTTAGAGCTAGAAATAGCAAGTTAAAATAAGGCTAGTCCGTTATC
AACTTGAAAAAGTGGCACCGAGTCGGTGCTTTTTTAAGCTTGGCGTAACTAGATCTTGAGACAAATGGCA
GTATTCATCCACAATTTTAAAAGAAAAGGGGGGATTGGGGGGTACAGTGCAGGGGAAAGAATAGTAGACA
TAATAGCAACAGACATACAAACTAAAGAATTACAAAAACAAATTACAAAAATTCAAAATTTTCGGGTTTA
TTACAGGGACAGCAGAGATCCACTTTGGCGCCGGCTCGAGGGGGCCCGGGTGCAAAGATGGATAAAGTTT
TAAACAGAGAGGAATCTTTGCAGCTAATGGACCTTCTAGGTCTTGAAAGGAGTGGGAATTGGCTCCGGTG
CCCGTCAGTG
